Addgene plasmid #160396: JD689
Purpose: citrus GRF4-GIF1 in pDONR-zeo
Depositing lab: Jorge Dubcovsky. Depositing organization: University of California, Davis. Publication: A GRF-GIF chimeric protein improves the regeneration efficiency of transgenic plants. Debernardi JM, Tricoli DM, Ercoli MF, Hayta S, Ronald P, Palatnik JF, Dubcovsky J. Nat Biotechnol. 2020 Oct 12. pii: 10.1038/s41587-020-0703-0. doi: 10.1038/s41587-020-0703-0. PubMed 33046875.
Backbone
  Vector backbone: pDONR-zeo
  Backbone size w/o insert (bp): 2076
  Total vector size (bp): 3747
  Vector type: Entry clon
Growth in bacteria
  Bacterial resistance: Bleocin (Zeocin), 50 μg/mL
  Growth temperature: 37°C
  Growth strain: DH5alpha
  Copy number: Unknown
Gene/Insert
  Gene/Insert name: citrus GRF4-GIF1 chimera
  Species: citrus
  Insert size (bp): 1701
Terms and licenses: Academic/Nonprofit Terms; Industry Terms: Not Available to Industry
How to cite: JD689 was a gift from Jorge Dubcovsky (Addgene plasmid # 160396 ; http://n2t.net/addgene:160396 ; RRID:Addgene_160396)
