[The description below was written by a language model from this plasmid's Addgene catalogue record and pLannotate feature annotations shown in this document.]
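Description:
JD689 is a Gateway entry clone built on the pDONR-zeo backbone, carrying a chimeric coding sequence that fuses citrus GRF4 (GROWTH-REGULATING FACTOR 4) to its cofactor GIF1 (GRF-INTERACTING FACTOR 1). The plasmid is about 3.7 kb in total, with an insert of roughly 1.7 kb. It is maintained in E. coli through a high-copy ColE1/pUC-type origin and selected with Zeocin via the Sh ble (BleoR) gene driven by the synthetic bacterial EM7 promoter. The rrnB T1 and T2 terminators lie upstream of the cloning region, where they insulate the insert from read-through transcription, and a T7 promoter sits next to the downstream recombination site. Short hits to an RSF origin, lacI and lacZα are annotated only as fragments and are probably backbone remnants or partial matches rather than functional elements.

The insert is flanked by two attL recombination sites. The automated annotation labels both as attL2, although an entry clone normally carries an attL1/attL2 pair. These sites allow the chimera to be transferred by an LR Clonase reaction into a destination vector of choice. Within the insert, the annotation tool finds similarity to Arabidopsis GRF6 and rice GRF1 in the upstream portion and to Arabidopsis GIF1 (AN3) in the downstream portion. These are homology-based matches consistent with a GRF–GIF fusion from citrus, not evidence of Arabidopsis or rice sequence. No plant promoter or terminator is present, so expression depends on the destination vector. The associated work describes GRF–GIF chimeric proteins as a way to improve the regeneration efficiency of transgenic plants, and this clone serves as the source of the citrus version for building plant expression or transformation constructs.
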