Features (pLannotate 1.2.2; 14 found; start..end, strand, type, name):
      1..124     +  rep_origin     RSF ori (fragment): Plasmids containing the RSF 1030 origin of replication can be propagated in E. coli cells that contain additional plasmids with compatible origins.
    126..218     +  CDS            lacI (fragment): lac repressor; lacI; The lac repressor binds to the lac operator to inhibit transcription in E. coli. This inhibition can be relieved by adding lactose or isopropyl-β-D-thiogalactopyranoside (IPTG).
    273..300     -  terminator     rrnB T2 terminator: transcription terminator T2 from the E. coli rrnB gene
    432..475     +  terminator     rrnB T1 terminator: Escherichia coli rrnB; transcription terminator T1 from the E. coli rrnB gene
    522..558     -  CDS            lacZα (fragment): LacZα fragment of β-galactosidase; lacZ fragment
    574..670     +  protein_bind   attL2: mutant version of attL; recombination site for the Gateway® LR reaction LR Clonase™
    748..1068    +  CDS            GRF6 (fragment): GRF6_ARATH - Experimental evidence at protein level: Swiss-Prot protein existence level 1. Transcription activator that plays a role in the regulation of cell expansion in leaf and cotyledons tissues. From Arabidopsis thaliana (Mouse-ear cress).
   1507..1671    +  CDS            GRF1 (fragment): GRF1_ORYSI - Experimental evidence at transcript level: Swiss-Prot protein existence level 2. Transcription activator that plays a regulatory role in gibberellin-induced stem elongation. From Oryza sativa subsp. indica (Rice).
   1684..2343    +  CDS            GIF1: GIF1_ARATH - Also known as AN3 From Arabidopsis thaliana (Mouse-ear cress).
   2351..2447    -  protein_bind   attL2: mutant version of attL; recombination site for the Gateway® LR reaction LR Clonase™
   2465..2483    -  promoter       T7 promoter: promoter for bacteriophage T7 RNA polymerase
   2572..2946    -  CDS            BleoR: antibiotic-binding protein; Sh ble from Streptoalloteichus hindustanus; confers resistance to bleomycin, phleomycin, and Zeocin™
   2965..3012    -  promoter       EM7 promoter: synthetic bacterial promoter&nbsp
   3102..3690    +  rep_origin     ori: high-copy-number ColE1/pMB1/pBR322/pUC origin of replication
>Addgene plasmid #160396 | JD689 | addgene full sequence | sequence record 317402 | Addgene NGS Result
ATGTTCTTTCCTGCGTTATCCCCTGATTCTGTGGATAACCGTATTACCGCCTTTGAGTGAGCTGATACCG
CTCGCCGCAGCCGAACGACCGAGCGCAGCGAGTCAGTGAGCGAGGAAGCGGAAGAGCGCCCAATACGCAA
ACCGCCTCTCCCCGCGCGTTGGCCGATTCATTAATGCAGCTGGCACGACAGGTTTCCCGACTGGAAAGCG
GGCAGTGAGCGCAACGCAATTAATACGCGTACCGCTAGCCAGGAAGAGTTTGTAGAAACGCAAAAAGGCC
ATCCGTCAGGATGGCCTTCTGCTTAGTTTGATGCCTGGCAGTTTATGGCGGGCGTCCTGCCCGCCACCCT
CCGGGCCGTTGCTTCACAACGTTCAAATCCGCTCCCGGCGGATTTGTCCTACTCAGGAGAGCGTTCACCG
ACAAACAACAGATAAAACGAAAGGCCCAGTCTTCCGACTGAGCCTTTCGTTTTATTTGATGCCTGGCAGT
TCCCTACTCTCGCGTTAACGCTAGCATGGATGTTTTCCCAGTCACGACGTTGTAAAACGACGGCCAGTCT
TAAGCTCGGGCCCCAAATAATGATTTTATTTTGACTGATAGTGACCTGTTCGTTGCAACAAATTGATGAG
CAATGCTTTTTTATAATGCCAACTTTGTACAAAAAAGCTGCCACCATGAATAGCGGCAACGGCGGTGGCG
GTGCTGGTGGGGCTGGTGGGTTGGGGATGATGGGAATGAGGGCATCACCTTTTACGGTATCACAATGGCA
AGAACTGGAACATCAAGCTTTGATCTTTAAGTACATGGTGGCAGGTTTGCCTGTGCCACCTGATCTTGTA
CTCCCTATACAAAAGAGCTTTGAGTCTATTTCTCATAGGTTCTTTCATCACCCCACCATGGGTTATTGTT
CCTTCTATGGGAAAAAAGTTGATCCCGAACCAGGACGGTGCAGGAGGACTGACGGCAAAAAATGGCGGTG
TTCCAAAGATGCATACCCAGACTCAAAGTACTGTGAGCGCCACATGCACCGCGGCCGCAACCGTTCAAGA
AAGCCTGTGGAATCACAAACCATAACACAGTCATCATCCACTGTGACATCACTGACTGCCACTGGAAGCA
GTGGTGGGACTGGAAGCTACCAGAACCTTCCATTACATGCCTTTGCTAATCCCCAAGGCACTACTTCTGG
AACCAACCAATCCCATTATCATGTGGACTCCATTTCCTGTGGAATTCCCAACAAAGAATACAGGTACCTT
CAAGTTCAAGGACTTAAACCCGAGGTTGGAGAGCATAGTTTCTTCACTGAAGCTTCAGGAAGCAATAGGG
GTCTCCAGATGGACTCACCAATTGACAGTGCATGGCCTCTGATGCAATCTAGAGTCTCCTCGCATCCCCA
GTCGAAATCCAGCAACACCTCCATTTTGCAGAATGATTATCCTCAGCATTCACTTTTCAGTAGTGAATTC
ACCTCGGGTGAGCCTGTAAAACAGGAAGGTCAGTCTCTCCGACCTTTCTTTGATGAGTGGCCTAAGACAA
GAGACTCATGGTCTGGTCTTGAAGACAAGAGATCCCACCAGACCTCATTCTCAACAACCAAGCTCTCTAT
ATCCATCCCTATGGCCTCATCCGACTTCTCGGCAACGAGTTCTCGATCGCCTCATGATAACGCGGCCGCT
GCCATGCAACAGCACCTGATGCAGATGCAGCCCATGATGGCAGCTTATTATCCCAACAACGTCACTACTG
ACCACATTCAACAGTATCTAGATGAGAACAAATCATTGATTTTGAAGATTGTTGAGAGCCAGAATTCAGG
GAAACTGAGCGAGTGTGCAGAGAACCAGGCAAGATTGCAGCGGAATCTCATGTACCTGGCTGCTATTGCT
GATGCTCAACCCCAACCACCTAGCGTTCATGCCCAGTTCTCTTCTGGTGGCATTATGCAGCCAGGAGCTC
ACTATATGCAACACCAGCAATCTCAGCCAATGACACCACAGTCACTTATGGCTGCACGCTCATCCATGGT
GTACTCTCAACAGCAATTTTCAGTGCTTCAGCAACAGCAAGCCTTGCATGGTCAGCTTGGCATGAGCTCT
GGTGGTAGCTCAGGACTTCACATGCTGCAAAGTGAGGGTAGTACTGCAGGAGGTAGTGGTTCACTTGGGG
GTGGGGGATTCCCTGATTTTGGCCGTGGCTCATCTGGTGAAGGCTTGCACTCAAGGGGAATGGGGAGCAA
GCATGATATAGGCAGTTCTGGATCTGCTGAAGGACGAGGAGGGAGCTCAGGAAGCCAAGATGGAGGCGAA
ACTCTCTACTTGAAAGGGGCTGATGATGGAAATTAACGTTCAGCTTTCTTGTACAAAGTTGGCATTATAA
GAAAGCATTGCTTATCAATTTGTTGCAACGAACAGGTCACTATCAGTCAAAATAAAATCATTATTTGCCA
TCCAGCTGATATCCCCTATAGTGAGTCGTATTACATGGTCATAGCTGTTTCCTGGCAGCTCTGGCCCGTG
TCTCAAAATCTCTGATGTTACATTGCACAAGATAAAAATATATCATCATGATCAGTCCTGCTCCTCGGCC
ACGAAGTGCACGCAGTTGCCGGCCGGGTCGCGCAGGGCGAACTCCCGCCCCCACGGCTGCTCGCCGATCT
CGGTCATGGCCGGCCCGGAGGCGTCCCGGAAGTTCGTGGACACGACCTCCGACCACTCGGCGTACAGCTC
GTCCAGGCCGCGCACCCACACCCAGGCCAGGGTGTTGTCCGGCACCACCTGGTCCTGGACCGCGCTGATG
AACAGGGTCACGTCGTCCCGGACCACACCGGCGAAGTCGTCCTCCACGAAGTCCCGGGAGAACCCGAGCC
GGTCGGTCCAGAACTCGACCGCTCCGGCGACGTCGCGCGCGGTGAGCACCGGAACGGCACTGGTCAACTT
GGCCATGGTTTAGTTCCTCACCTTGTCGTATTATACTATGCCGATATACTATGCCGATGATTAATTGTCA
ACACGTGCTGATCATGACCAAAATCCCTTAACGTGAGTTACGCGTCGTTCCACTGAGCGTCAGACCCCGT
AGAAAAGATCAAAGGATCTTCTTGAGATCCTTTTTTTCTGCGCGTAATCTGCTGCTTGCAAACAAAAAAA
CCACCGCTACCAGCGGTGGTTTGTTTGCCGGATCAAGAGCTACCAACTCTTTTTCCGAAGGTAACTGGCT
TCAGCAGAGCGCAGATACCAAATACTGTTCTTCTAGTGTAGCCGTAGTTAGGCCACCACTTCAAGAACTC
TGTAGCACCGCCTACATACCTCGCTCTGCTAATCCTGTTACCAGTGGCTGCTGCCAGTGGCGATAAGTCG
TGTCTTACCGGGTTGGACTCAAGACGATAGTTACCGGATAAGGCGCAGCGGTCGGGCTGAACGGGGGGTT
CGTGCACACAGCCCAGCTTGGAGCGAACGACCTACACCGAACTGAGATACCTACAGCGTGAGCTATGAGA
AAGCGCCACGCTTCCCGAAGGGAGAAAGGCGGACAGGTATCCGGTAAGCGGCAGGGTCGGAACAGGAGAG
CGCACGAGGGAGCTTCCAGGGGGAAACGCCTGGTATCTTTATAGTCCTGTCGGGTTTCGCCACCTCTGAC
TTGAGCGTCGATTTTTGTGATGCTCGTCAGGGGGGCGGAGCCTATGGAAAAACGCCAGCAACGCGGCCTT
TTTACGGTTCCTGGCCTTTTGCTGGCCTTTTGCTCAC
